Addgene plasmid #35169: pCMV10-mFoxP1-ES
Depositing lab: Benjamin Blencowe. Depositing organization: University of Toronto. Publication: An alternative splicing switch regulates embryonic stem cell pluripotency and reprogramming. Gabut M, Samavarchi-Tehrani P, Wang X, Slobodeniuc V, O'Hanlon D, Sung HK, Alvarez M, Talukder S, Pan Q, Mazzoni EO, Nedelec S, Wichterle H, Woltjen K, Hughes TR, Zandstra PW, Nagy A, Wrana JL, Blencowe BJ. Cell. 2011 Sep 30;147(1):132-46. Epub 2011 Sep 15. 10.1016/j.cell.2011.08.023 PubMed 21924763.
Backbone
  Vector backbone: pCMV103XFlag
  Backbone manufacturer: Sigma
  Backbone size w/o insert (bp): 6400
  Vector type: Mammalian Expression
Growth in bacteria
  Bacterial resistance: Ampicillin, 100 μg/mL
  Growth temperature: 37°C
  Growth strain: DH5alpha
  Copy number: High Copy
Gene/Insert
  Gene/Insert name: Foxp1 (alt name: Forkhead box P1)
  Species: M. musculus (mouse)
  Insert size (bp): 2163
  Entrez Gene: Foxp1 (a.k.a. 3110052D19Rik, 4932443N09Rik)
  Promoter: CMV
  Tag / fusion protein: Flag (N terminal on backbone)
  Cloning method: Restriction Enzyme; 5′ cloning site EcoRI (not destroyed); 3′ cloning site BamHI (not destroyed)
  Sequencing primers: 5′ CMV-Fwd
Terms and licenses: Academic/Nonprofit Terms; Industry Terms: Not Available to Industry
Depositor comments: This is the alternatively spliced version of Foxp1, as noted in the paper.
How to cite: pCMV10-mFoxP1-ES was a gift from Benjamin Blencowe (Addgene plasmid # 35169 ; http://n2t.net/addgene:35169 ; RRID:Addgene_35169)
