[The description below was written by a language model from this plasmid's Addgene catalogue record.]
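Description:
pCMV10-mFoxP1-ES is a mammalian expression plasmid built on the commercial pCMV10 3XFlag backbone (about 6.4 kb without insert). It carries a roughly 2.2 kb cDNA for mouse Foxp1 (Forkhead box P1) inserted between EcoRI and BamHI sites, both of which remain intact. It is maintained as a high-copy plasmid in E. coli under ampicillin selection. The record does not list the origin of replication or any mammalian selection marker, and no feature table is provided, so the finer details of the backbone cannot be confirmed here.

Expression is driven by the CMV promoter, a strong constitutive viral promoter suited to transient transfection of mammalian cells. The backbone supplies an N-terminal Flag epitope (the backbone name indicates a triple Flag), so the Foxp1 protein is made as a tagged fusion that can be detected or immunoprecipitated with anti-Flag antibodies. According to the depositor, the insert is the alternatively spliced version of Foxp1, and the "ES" in the plasmid name together with the associated study points to the embryonic stem cell-associated isoform. That study describes an alternative splicing switch that regulates embryonic stem cell pluripotency and reprogramming. The record does not specify the exon differences that distinguish this isoform from the canonical one. The construct is suited to ectopic expression of this tagged Foxp1 splice variant in cultured mammalian cells, for example to compare its activity as a forkhead transcription factor with that of the canonical form in pluripotency or reprogramming work.
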