>Addgene plasmid #35169 | pCMV10-mFoxP1-ES | depositor partial sequence | sequence record 43215 | Insert
ACTGCAGTACATCAAGTGTATCATATGCCAAGTCCGCCCCTATGACGTCAATGACGGTAATGGCCCGCTG
GCATATGCCCAGTACATGACCTTACGGGACTTCTACTTGGCAGTACATCTACGTATTAGTCATCGCTATT
ACCATGGTGATGCGGTTTTGGCAGTACACCAATGGGCGTGGATAGCGGTTTGACTCACGGGGATTTCCAA
GTCTCCACCCCATTGACGTCAATGGGAGTTTGTTTTGGCACCAAAATCAACGGGACTTTCCAAAATGTCG
TAATAACCCCGCCCCGTTGACGCAAATGGGCGGTAGGCGTGTACGGTGGGAGGTCTATATAAGCAGAGCT
CGTTTAGTGAACCGTCAGAATTAACCATGGACTACAAAGACCATGACGGTGATTATAAAGATCATGACAT
CGATTACAAGGATGACGATGACAAGCTTGCGGCCGCGATGCAAGAATCTGGGTCTGAGACAAAAAGTAAC
GGATCAGCCATCCAGAACGGGTCCAGCGGTGGCAACCACTTACTAGAGTGCGGGGCACTTCGTGACACTC
GGTCCAACGGAGAGGCACCAGCGGTGGACCTGGGGGCAGCCGACCTTGCCCACGTCCAGCAGCAGCAACA
GCAGGCCCTGCAGGTGGCAAGGCAGCTCCTCCTTCAGCAGCAGCAACAGCAGCAGCAGCAACAGCAGCAG
CAGCAGCAGCAGCAACAGCAGCAACAGCAGCAGCAACAACAGCAGCAGCAGCAACAGCAGCAGCAGCAGC
AGCAAGTTAGTGGATTAAAGTCTCCCAAGAGGAATGACAAGCAACCAGCTCTTCAGGTTCCCGTGTCAGT
GGCTATGATGACACCTCAGGTTATCACTCCTCAACAAATGCAGCAGATCCTCCAGCAGCAGGTGCTGAGC
CCCCAGCAGCTCCAGGTTCTCCTCCAGCAGCAGCAGGCCCTCATGCTTCAACAGCAGCAGCTTCAAGAAT
TTTATAAAAAACAACAGGAACAGTTGCAGCTTCAACTTCTCCAACAGCAACATGCTGGAAAACAGCCGAA
AGAGCAGCAGCAGGTGGCTACCCAGCAGTTGGCTTTCCAGCAGCAGCTTCTCCAGATGCAGCAGCTGCAG
CAGCAGCACCTCTTGTCTCTCCAGCGCCAAGGCCTCCTAACAATTCAGCCGGGGCAGCCTGCCCTTCCCC
TCCAACCCCTCGCTCAAGGCATGATTCCAACGGAACTGCAGCAGCTCTGGAAAGAAGTGACAAGTGCCCA
CACTGCAGAGGAAACCACAAGCAGCAACCACAGCAGCCTAGACCTGACCAGCACATGTGTCTCGTCCTCG
GCACCTTCCAAGTCCTCCCTAATCATGAACCCGCATGCCTCTACCAATGGACAGCTCTCGGTCCACACTC
CCAAAAGGGAAAGCTTGTCCCACGAGGAGCACCCCCACAGCCACCCTCTCTATGGACATGGCGTATGCAA
GTGGCCAGGCTGTGAGGCGGTTTGTGACGACTTCCCAGCCTTTCTAAAACATCTCAACAGTGAGCATGCG
CTGGACGATAGAAGCACAGCTCAATGTAGAGTACAAATGCAGGTTGTACAGCAGTTAGAGCTACAGCTTG
CAAAAGACAAAGAGCGCCTGCAAGCCATGATGACCCACCTGCATGTGAAGTCTACAGAACCCAAAGCTGC
CCCTCAGCCCCTGAATCTGGTATCAAGTGTCACCCTCTCCAAGTCTGCCTCAGAGGCTTCTCCACAGAGC
TTACCTCATACTCCAACAACCCCCACCGCCCCCCTGACTCCTGTCACCCAAGGCCCCTCCGTCATCACCA
CCACCAGCATGCACACGGTGGGACCTATCCGCAGGCGGTACTCAGACAAATACAACGTGCCCATTTCTTC
AGCAGATATTGCGCAGAACCAAGAATTTTATAAGAACGCGGAAGTTAGACCACCATTTACATATGCATCT
TTAATCAGGCAGGCCATTCTCGAATCTCCAGAAAAGCAGCTAACACTAAACGAAATCTATAACTGGTTCA
CACGAATGTTTGCTTACTTCCGACGCAATGCAGCCACGTGGAAGGGTGCCATTCGCACCAACCTCTCACT
GCATAAGTGCTTTATCAGAGTAGAGGATGAGTTTGGGTCCTTTTGGACAGTTGATGATGAAGAGTTTATA
CGTGGCCGCCATATTCAACGAGGCCGTCCTCGCAAATACTGCCCCGGTGAAAACTCTGACGAGCTTGGCG
CACATAACCCTTCCCTTATTAAAAACATGCAGAGCAGCCACGCCTACTGCACACCTCTCAATGCAGCTTT
ACAGGCTTCCATGGCTGAGAATAGTATACCTCTGTACACTACCGCTTCCATGGGAAATCCCACTCTGGGC
AGCCTGGCCAGTGCCATCCGGGAGGAGCTGAACGGGGCCATGGAGCACACCAACAGCAACGAGAGTGACA
GCAGTCCAGGCAGATCCCCTATGCAAGCTGTGCACCCCATACACGTCAAAGAAGAACCCCTCGACCCCGA
GGAAGCTGAAGGCCCTCTGTCCTTAGTGACAACAGCCAACCACAGTCCAGATTTTGACCATGACAGAGAT
TACGAAGACGAACCAGTAAATGAGGACATGGAGTGAGGATCCCGGGTGGCATCCCTGTGACCCCTCCCCA
GTGCCTCTCCTGGCCCTGGAAGTTGCCACTCCAG
