>Addgene plasmid #35169 | pCMV10-mFoxP1-ES | addgene partial sequence | sequence record 44274 | hFoxp1-F 5'-GTCATCACCACCACCAGCAT-3'
CAGACAATACAACGTGCCCATTTCTTCAGCAGATATTGCGCAGAACCAAGAATTTTATAAGAACGCGGAA
GTTAGACCACCATTTACATATGCATCTTTAATCAGGCAGGCCATTCTCGAATCTCCAGAAAAGCAGCTAA
CACTAAACGAAATCTATAACTGGTTCACACGAATGTTTGCTTACTTCCGACGCAATGCAGCCACGTGGAA
GGGTGCCATTCGCACCAACCTCTCACTGCATAAGTGCTTTATCAGAGTAGAGGATGAGTTTGGGTCCTTT
TGGACAGTTGATGATGAAGAGTTTATACGTGGCCGCCATATTCAACGAGGCCGTCCTCGCAAATACTGCC
CCGGTGAAAACTCTGACGAGCTTGGCGCACATAACCCTTCCCTTATTAAAAACATGCAGAGCAGCCACGC
CTACTGCACACCTCTCAATGCAGCTTTACAGGCTTCCATGGCTGAGAATAGTATACCTCTGTACACTACC
GCTTCCATGGGAAATCCCACTCTGGGCAGCCTGGCCAGTGCCATCCGGGAGGAGCTGAACGGGGCCATGG
AGCACACCAACAGCAACGAGAGTGACAGCAGTCCAGGCAGATCCCCTATGCAAGCTGTGCACCCCATACA
CGTCAAAGAAGAACCCCTCGACCCCGAGGAAGCTGAAGGCCCTCTGTCCTTAGTGACAACAGCCAACCAC
AGTCCAGATTTTGACCATGACAGAGATTACGAAGACGAACCAGTAAATGAGGACATGGAGTGAGGATCCC
GGGTGGCATCCCTGTGACCCCTCCCCAGTGCCTCTCCTGGCCCTGGAAGTTGCCACTCCAGTGCCCACCA
GCCTTGTCCTAATAAAATTAAGTTGCATCATTTTGTCTGACTA
