>Addgene plasmid #35169 | pCMV10-mFoxP1-ES | addgene partial sequence | sequence record 44557 | CMV-F 5'-CGCAAATGGGCGGTAGGCGTG-3'
ACTACAAAGACCATGACGGTGATTATAAAGATCATGACATCGATTACAAGGATGACGATGACAAGCTTGC
GGCCGCGATGCAAGAATCTGGGTCTGAGACAAAAAGTAACGGATCAGCCATCCAGAACGGGTCCAGCGGT
GGCAACCACTTACTAGAGTGCGGGGCACTTCGTGACACTCGGTCCAACGGAGAGGCACCAGCGGTGGACC
TGGGGGCAGCCGACCTTGCCCACGTCCAGCAGCAGCAACAGCAGGCCCTGCAGGTGGCAAGGCAGCTCCT
CCTTCAGCAGCAGCAACAGCAGCAGCAGCAACAGCAGCAGCAGCAGCAGCAGCAACAGCAGCAACAGCAG
CAGCAACAACAGCAGCAGCAGCAACAGCAGCAGCAGCAGCAGCAAGTTAGTGGATTAAAGTCTCCCAAGA
GGAATGACAAGCAACCAGCTCTTCAGGTTCCCGTGTCAGTGGCTATGATGACACCTCAGGTTATCACT
